Addgene plasmid #207910: pKE010
Purpose: Level 0 for gRNA in C2 module (5' AGCC-3' TTCG)
Depositing lab: Alexis Maizel. Depositing organization: Universitaet Heidelberg. Publication: GreenGate 2.0: Backwards compatible addons for assembly of complex transcriptional units and their stacking with GreenGate. Piepers M, Erbstein K, Reyes-Hernandez J, Song C, Tessi T, Petrasiunaite V, Faerber N, Distel K, Maizel A. PLoS One. 2023 Sep 8;18(9):e0290097. doi: 10.1371/journal.pone.0290097. eCollection 2023. PubMed 37682951.
Backbone
  Vector backbone: pUC19
  Vector type: CRISPR
Growth in bacteria
  Bacterial resistance: Ampicillin, 100 μg/mL
  Growth temperature: 37°C
  Growth strain: DH5alpha
  Copy number: High Copy
Gene/Insert
  Gene/Insert name: pU3-AarI-scaffold-term
  Species: A. thaliana (mustard weed)
  Cloning method: Restriction Enzyme; 5′ cloning site Unknown (unknown if destroyed)
Terms and licenses: Academic/Nonprofit Terms; Industry Terms: Not Available to Industry
How to cite: pKE010 was a gift from Alexis Maizel (Addgene plasmid # 207910 ; http://n2t.net/addgene:207910 ; RRID:Addgene_207910)
