[The description below was written by a language model from this plasmid's Addgene catalogue record and pLannotate feature annotations shown in this document.]
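Description:
pKE010 is a Level 0 entry module from the GreenGate 2.0 plant cloning toolkit, built on a pUC19 backbone and classed as a CRISPR vector. It is a small (about 3.6 kb) high-copy E. coli plasmid, replicating from the ColE1/pUC-type origin and selected through the bla gene (AmpR) under its native promoter, which confers ampicillin resistance. The annotation also picks up typical cloning-vector remnants: a lacI fragment, the CAP binding site, lac promoter and operator, a lacZα fragment, flanking SP6 and T7 phage promoters, and short bom and rop fragments. None of these are part of the functional payload.

The insert is described as pU3-AarI-scaffold-term, with Arabidopsis thaliana given as the species. By that name it is a guide RNA expression unit: a U3 small nuclear RNA promoter (a Pol III-type promoter suited to short, uncapped transcripts), an AarI cloning site, the Streptococcus pyogenes Cas9 gRNA scaffold, and a terminator. Only the scaffold is recognised in the automated feature table; the U3 promoter, AarI site and terminator are not annotated, so their positions rest on the insert name alone. AarI is a type IIS enzyme, so the site presumably serves to insert a target-specific spacer directly upstream of the scaffold.

The module occupies the "C2" position, defined by 5′ AGCC and 3′ TTCG overhangs, which dictate where the unit sits when it is combined with other modules in a Golden Gate-style GreenGate assembly. This positions it for building complex or multi-guide constructs for plant genome editing, although the record names no specific target.
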