Features (pLannotate 1.2.2; 13 found; start..end, strand, type, name):
     96..200     +  promoter       AmpR promoter: bla
    201..1061    +  CDS            AmpR: β-lactamase; bla; confers resistance to ampicillin, carbenicillin, and related antibiotics
   1232..1820    +  rep_origin     ori: high-copy-number ColE1/pMB1/pBR322/pUC origin of replication
   2003..2095    +  CDS            lacI (fragment): lac repressor; lacI; The lac repressor binds to the lac operator to inhibit transcription in E. coli. This inhibition can be relieved by adding lactose or isopropyl-β-D-thiogalactopyranoside (IPTG).
   2108..2129    +  protein_bind   CAP binding site: CAP binding activates transcription in the presence of cAMP. E. coli catabolite activator protein
   2144..2174    +  promoter       lac promoter: promoter for the E. coli lac operon
   2182..2198    +  protein_bind   lac operator: The lac repressor binds to the lac operator to inhibit transcription in E. coli. This inhibition can be relieved by adding lactose or isopropyl-β-D-thiogalactopyranoside (IPTG). lac repressor encoded by lacI
   2212..2230    +  promoter       SP6 promoter: promoter for bacteriophage SP6 RNA polymerase
   2679..2754    +  misc_RNA       gRNA scaffold: guide RNA scaffold for the Streptococcus pyogenes CRISPR/Cas9 system
   3148..3166    -  promoter       T7 promoter: promoter for bacteriophage T7 RNA polymerase
   3168..3320    +  CDS            lacZα (fragment): LacZα fragment of β-galactosidase; lacZ fragment
   3326..3425    -  misc_feature   bom (fragment): basis of mobility region from pBR322
   3527..1       -  CDS            rop (fragment) (across the origin): Rop protein, which maintains plasmids at low copy number; rop
>Addgene plasmid #207910 | pKE010 | addgene full sequence | sequence record 413917 | Addgene NGS Result
GACGAAAGGGCCTCGTGATACGCCTATTTTTATAGGTTAATGTCATGATAATAATGGTTTCTTAGACGTC
AGGTGGCACTTTTCGGGGAAATGTGCGCGGAACCCCTATTTGTTTATTTTTCTAAATACATTCAAATATG
TATCCGCTCATGAGACAATAACCCTGATAAATGCTTCAATAATATTGAAAAAGGAAGAGTATGAGTATTC
AACATTTCCGTGTCGCCCTTATTCCCTTTTTTGCGGCATTTTGCCTTCCTGTTTTTGCTCACCCAGAAAC
GCTGGTGAAAGTAAAAGATGCTGAAGATCAGTTGGGTGCACGAGTGGGTTACATCGAACTGGATCTCAAC
AGCGGTAAGATCCTTGAGAGTTTTCGCCCCGAAGAACGTTTTCCAATGATGAGCACTTTTAAAGTTCTGC
TATGTGGCGCGGTATTATCCCGTATTGACGCCGGGCAAGAGCAACTCGGTCGCCGCATACACTATTCTCA
GAATGACTTGGTTGAGTACTCACCAGTCACAGAAAAGCATCTTACGGATGGCATGACAGTAAGAGAATTA
TGCAGTGCTGCCATAACCATGAGTGATAACACTGCGGCCAACTTACTTCTGACAACGATCGGAGGACCGA
AGGAGCTAACCGCTTTTTTGCACAACATGGGGGATCATGTAACTCGCCTTGATCGTTGGGAACCGGAGCT
GAATGAAGCCATACCAAACGACGAGCGTGACACCACGATGCCTGTAGCAATGGCAACAACGTTGCGCAAA
CTATTAACTGGCGAACTACTTACTCTAGCTTCCCGGCAACAATTAATAGACTGGATGGAGGCGGATAAAG
TTGCAGGACCACTTCTGCGCTCGGCCCTTCCGGCTGGCTGGTTTATTGCTGATAAATCTGGAGCCGGTGA
GCGTGGCTCTCGAGGTATCATTGCAGCACTGGGGCCAGATGGTAAGCCCTCCCGTATCGTAGTTATCTAC
ACGACGGGGAGTCAGGCAACTATGGATGAACGAAATAGACAGATCGCTGAGATAGGTGCCTCACTGATTA
AGCATTGGTAACTGTCAGACCAAGTTTACTCATATATACTTTAGATTGATTTAAAACTTCATTTTTAATT
TAAAAGGATCTAGGTGAAGATCCTTTTTGATAATCTCATGACCAAAATCCCTTAACGTGAGTTTTCGTTC
CACTGAGCGTCAGACCCCGTAGAAAAGATCAAAGGATCTTCTTGAGATCCTTTTTTTCTGCGCGTAATCT
GCTGCTTGCAAACAAAAAAACCACCGCTACCAGCGGTGGTTTGTTTGCCGGATCAAGAGCTACCAACTCT
TTTTCCGAAGGTAACTGGCTTCAGCAGAGCGCAGATACCAAATACTGTTCTTCTAGTGTAGCCGTAGTTA
GGCCACCACTTCAAGAACTCTGTAGCACCGCCTACATACCTCGCTCTGCTAATCCTGTTACCAGTGGCTG
CTGCCAGTGGCGATAAGTCGTGTCTTACCGGGTTGGACTCAAGACGATAGTTACCGGATAAGGCGCAGCG
GTCGGGCTGAACGGGGGGTTCGTGCACACAGCCCAGCTTGGAGCGAACGACCTACACCGAACTGAGATAC
CTACAGCGTGAGCTATGAGAAAGCGCCACGCTTCCCGAAGGGAGAAAGGCGGACAGGTATCCGGTAAGCG
GCAGGGTCGGAACAGGAGAGCGCACGAGGGAGCTTCCAGGGGGAAACGCCTGGTATCTTTATAGTCCTGT
CGGGTTTCGCCACCTCTGACTTGAGCGTCGATTTTTGTGATGCTCGTCAGGGGGGCGGAGCCTATGGAAA
AACGCCAGCAACGCGGCCTTTTTACGGTTCCTGGCCTTTTGCTGGCCTTTTGCTCACATGTTCTTTCCTG
CGTTATCCCCTGATTCTGTGGATAACCGTATTACCGCCTTTGAGTGAGCTGATACCGCTCGCCGCAGCCG
AACGACCGAGCGCAGCGAGTCAGTGAGCGAGGAAGCGGAAGAGCGCCCAATACGCAAACCGCCTCTCCCC
GCGCGTTGGCCGATTCATTAATGCAGCTGGCACGACAGGTTTCCCGACTGGAAAGCGGGCAGTGAGCGCA
ACGCAATTAATGTGAGTTAGCTCACTCATTAGGCACCCCAGGCTTTACACTTTATGCTTCCGGCTCGTAT
GTTGTGTGGAATTGTGAGCGGATAACAATTTCACACGAGCTATTTAGGTGACACTATAGAAGTGAAGCTT
GGTCTCAAGCCCGTGTCTCAAAATCTCTGATGTTACATTGCACAAGATAAAAATATATCATCATGCCTCC
TCTAGAGGTGTCGCTATTTTACTTTAAATTTTTCTTATGGCTCAGCCTGTGATGGATAACTGAATCAAAC
AAATGGCGTCTGGGTTTAAGAACATCTGTTTTGGCTATGTTGGACGAAACAAGTGAACTTTTAGGATCAA
CTTCCGTTTATATACGGAGCTTATATCGAGCAATAAGATAAGTGGGCTTTTTATGTAATTTAATGGGCTA
TCGTCCATATATTCACTAATACCCATGCCCAGTACCCATGTATGCGTTTCATATAAGCTCCTAATTTCTC
CCACATCGCTCAAATCTAAACAAATCTTGTTGTATATATAACACTGAGGGAGCACCATTGATTGGCAGGT
GGAATTCCACCTGCAGCTGTTTTAGAGCTAGAAATAGCAAGTTAAAATAAGGCTAGTCCGTTATCAACTT
GAAAAAGTGGCACCGAGTCGGTGCTTTTTTTGCAAAAATTTTCAGATTTTTTCTTCATCTGTAGATTTCT
GGGTTTTTTTTTCCGTTTCGTGAATCATAAGTGAAGTTTTGGATGCAAATCTGCGCGAAAAAAGTTGGAC
CTGCAATGAGCTTATTTAGATAGCTAAGACAAAGTGATTGGTCCGTTGTTTCAGTTCTGATTGTCAGAGA
GTTTGTTTCGAGTCGGCGACACCAATGCGTTTTGTTAACCAGATTTCGGGTAAGAAATGTATCGAGAGTT
TGTTTCCAGACGGCTACATCATTTTCTTATGAAGGGTGAAATTAGATAGACCAAAGATTGAAACACAACA
TTTCTTTCACAAAAATATAATAAACTTGATAGCATTTAGGATCAGCTTCGTGAGACCGAATTCTCGCCCT
ATAGTGAGTCGTATTACCTGGCCGTCGTTTTACAACGTCGTGACTGGGAAAACCCTGGCGTTACCCAACT
TAATCGCCTTGCAGCACATCCCCCTTTCGCCAGCTGGCGTAATAGCGAAGAGGCCCGCACCGATCGCCCT
TCCCAACAGTTGCGCAGCCTGAATGGCGAATGGCGCCTGATGCGGTATTTTCTCCTTACGCATCTGTGCG
GTATTTCACACCGCATATGGTGCACTCTCAGTACAATCTGCTCTGATGCCGCATAGTTAAGCCAGCCCCG
ACACCCGCCAACACCCGCTGACGCGCCCTGACGGGCTTGTCTGCTCCCGGCATCCGCTTACAGACAAGCT
GTGACCGTCTCCGGGAGCTGCATGTGTCAGAGGTTTTCACCGTCATCACCGAAACGCGCGA
